>Addgene plasmid #241391 | Bxb1-GT-Bactin-mStayGold | addgene full sequence | sequence record 485739 | Addgene NGS Result
AGCGCCCAATACGCAAACCGCCTCTCCCCGCGCGTTGGCCGATTCATTAATGCAGCTGGCACGACAGGTT
TCCCGACTGGAAAGCGGGCAGTGAGCGCAACGCAATTAATGTGAGTTAGCTCACTCATTAGGCACCCCAG
GCTTTACACTTTATGCTTCCGGCTCGTATGTTGTGTGGAATTGTGAGCGGATAACAATTTCACACAGGAA
ACAGCTATGACCATGATTACGCCAAGCTTAATTCCCTCCCCAGCAGGCAGAAGTATGCAAAGCATGCATC
TCAATTAGTCAGCAACCATAGTCCCGCCCCTAACTCCGCCCATCCCGCCCCTAACTCCGCCCAGTTCCGC
CCATTCTCCGCCCCATGGCTGACTAATTTTTTTTATTTATGCAGAGGCCGAGGCCGCCTCGGCCTCTGAG
CTATTCCAGAAGTAGTGAGGAGGCTTTTTTGGAGGCCTAGGCTTTTGCAAAAAGCTTTGCAAAGATGGAT
AAAGTTTTAAACAGAGAGGAATCTTTGCAGCTAATGGACCTTCTAGGTCTTGAAAGGAGTGGGAATTGGC
TCCGGTGCCCGTCAGTGGGCAGAGCGCACATCGCCCACAGTCCCCGAGAAGTTGGGGGGAGGGGTCGGCA
ATTGAACCGGTGCCTAGAGAAGGTGGCGCGGGGTAAACTGGGAAAGTGATGTCGTGTACTGGCTCCGCCT
TTTTCCCGAGGGTGGGGGAGAACCGTATATAAGTGCAGTAGTCGCCGTGAACGTTCTTTTTCGCAACGGG
TTTGCCGCCAGAACACAGGTAAGTGCCGTGTGTGGTTCCCGCGGGCCTGGCCTCTTTACGGGTTATGGCC
CTTGCGTGCCTTGAATTACTTCCACCTGGCTGCAGTACGTGATTCTTGATCCCGAGCTTCGGGTTGGAAG
TGGGTGGGAGAGTTCGAGGCCTTGCGCTTAAGGAGCCCCTTCGCCTCGTGCTTGAGTTGAGGCCTGGCCT
GGGCGCTGGGGCCGCCGCGTGCGAATCTGGTGGCACCTTCGCGCCTGTCTCGCTGCTTTCGATAAGTCTC
TAGCCATTTAAAATTTTTGATGACCTGCTGCGACGCTTTTTTTCTGGCAAGATAGTCTTGTAAATGCGGG
CCAAGATCTGCACACTGGTATTTCGGTTTTTGGGGCCGCGGGCGGCGACGGGGCCCGTGCGTCCCAGCGC
ACATGTTCGGCGAGGCGGGGCCTGCGAGCGCGGCCACCGAGAATCGGACGGGGGTAGTCTCAAGCTGGCC
GGCCTGCTCTGGTGCCTGGCCTCGCGCCGCCGTGTATCGCCCCGCCCTGGGCGGCAAGGCTGGCCCGGTC
GGCACCAGTTGCGTGAGCGGAAAGATGGCCGCTTCCCGGCCCTGCTGCAGGGAGCTCAAAATGGAGGACG
CGGCGCTCGGGAGAGCGGGCGGGTGAGTCACCCACACAAAGGAAAAGGGCCTTTCCGTCCTCAGCCGTCG
CTTCATGTGACTCCACGGAGTACCGGGCGCCGTCCAGGCACCTCGATTAGTTCTCGAGCTTTTGGAGTAC
GTCGTCTTTAGGTTGGGGGGAGGGGTTTTATGCGATGGAGTTTCCCCACACTGAGTGGGTGGAGACTGAA
GTTAGGCCAGCTTGGCACTTGATGTAATTCTCCTTGGAATTTGCCCTTTTTGAGTTTGGATCTTGGTTCA
TTCTCAAGCCTCAGACAGTGGTTCAAAGTTTTTTTCTTCCATTTCAGGTGTCGTGAGGAATTCGCCACCA
TGGCCGGCTTGTCGACGACGGCGGTCTCCGTCGTCAGGATCATCCGGATCCATAACTTCGTATAGCATAC
ATTATACGAAGTTATCATGATATTCGGCAAGCAGGCATCGACTAGTTAATTAAGTTCGCCCGTGCAGAGC
CGCCGTCTGGGCCGCAGCGGGGGGCGCATGGGGGGGGAACCGGACCGCCGTGGGGGGCGCGGGAGAAGCC
CCTGGGCCTCCGGAGATGGGGGACACCCCACGCCAGTTCGGAGGCGCGAGGCCGCGCTCGGGAGGCGCGC
TCCGGGGGTGCCGCTCTCGGGGCGGGGGCAACCGGCGGGGTCTTTGTCTGAGCCGGGCTCTTGCCAATGG
GGATCGCAGGGTGGGCGCGGCGTAGCCCCCGCCAGGCCCGGTGGGGGCTGGGGCGCCATTGCGCGTGCGC
GCTGGTCCTTTGGGCGCTAACTGCGTGCGCGCTGGGAATTGGCGCTAATTGCGCGTGCGCGCTGGGACTC
AAGGCGCTAATTGCGCGTGCGTTCTGGGGCCCGGGGTGCCGCGGCCTGGGCTGGGGCGAAGGCGGGCTCG
GCCGGAAGGGGTGGGGTCGCCGCGGCTCCCGGGCGCTTGCGCGCACTTCCTGCCCGAGCCGCTGGCCGCC
CGAGGGTGTGGCCGCTGCGTGCGCGCGCGCCGACCCGGCGCTGTTTGAACCGGGCGGAGGCGGGGCTGGC
GCCCGGTTGGGAGGGGGTTGGGGCCTGGCTTCCTGCCGCGCGCCGCGGGGACGCCTCCGACCAGTGTTTG
CCTTTTATGGTAATAACGCGGCCGGCCCGGCTTCCTTTGTCCCCAATCTGGGCGCGCGCCGGCGCCCCCT
GGCGGCCTAAGGACTCGGCGCGCCGGAAGTGGCCAGGGCGGGGGCGACCTCGGCTCACAGCGCGCCCGGC
TATTCTCGCAGCTCACGTCGAGGTTAACGAATTCCCCCACCATGCGGGGTTCTGATCCGATGGTGTCTAC
AGGCGAGGAGCTGTTTACCGGCGTGGTGCCCTTCAAGTTCCAGCTGAAGGGCACCATCAACGGCAAGAGC
TTCACCGTGGAAGGCGAGGGCGAGGGCAATAGCCACGAGGGCAGCCACAAAGGCAAGTACGTGTGCACCA
GCGGCAAACTGCCAATGTCTTGGGCCGCCCTGGGAACTAGCTTCGGCTATGGCATGAAGTACTACACCAA
GTACCCCAGCGGCCTGAAGAACTGGTTCCACGAGGTGATGCCCGAGGGCTTCACCTACGACAGACACATC
CAGTACAAGGGCGACGGCAGCATCCACGCCAAGCACCAGCACTTCATGAAGAACGGCACCTACCACAACA
TCGTGGAGTTCACCGGCCAGGACTTCAAGGAGAACAGCCCCGTGCTGACCAGCGACATGGACGTGAGCCT
GCCCAACGAGGTGCAGCACATCCCCATAGATGACGGCGTGGAGTGCACAGTGACCCTGCAGTACCCTCTG
CTGAGCGACGAGAGCAAGTGCGTGGAGGCCTACCAGAACACCATCATCAAGCCCCTGCACAATCAGCCAG
CCCCCGATGTGCCATTCCACTGGATCAGAAAGCAGTACACCCAGAGCAAGGACGACACCGAGGAGAGGGA
CCACATCATCCAGAGCGAGACACTGGAGGCCCACCTGTAACAACGTTGCACCTGTGCCTTCTAGTTGCCA
GCCATCTGTTGTTTGCCCCTCCCCCGTGCCTTCCTTGACCCTGGAAGGTGCCACTCCCACTGTCCTTTCC
TAATAAAATGAGGAAATTGCATCGCATTGTCTGAGTAGGTGTCATTCTATTCTGGGGGGTGGGGTGGGGC
AGGACAGCAAGGGGGAGGATTGGGAAGACAATAGCAGGCATGCTGGGGATGCGGTGGGCTCTATGGCGCT
CGCTCGCTGCAAGAACTCTTCCTCACGATAACTTCGTATAGGAGACTTTATACGAAGTTAAGCGCTCACT
GGCCGTCGTTTTACAACGTCGTGACTGGGAAAACCCTGGCGTTACCCAACTTAATCGCCTTGCAGCACAT
CCCCCTTTCGCCAGCTGGCGTAATAGCGAAGAGGCCCGCACCGATCGCCCTTCCCAACAGTTGCGCAGCC
TGAATGGCGAATGGCGCCTGATGCGGTATTTTCTCCTTACGCATCTGTGCGGTATTTCACACCGCATA
[95 nt withheld, positions 3919-4013]
T
[46 nt withheld, positions 4015-4060]
C
[141 nt withheld, positions 4062-4202]
CCTTTGACGTTGGAGTCCACGTTCTTT
[37 nt withheld, positions 4230-4266]
ACTCTATCTCGGGCTATTCTTTTGATTTATAAGGGATTTTGCCGATTTCGGTCTATTGGTTAAAAAATGA
GCTGATTTAACAAAAATTTAACGCGAATTTTAACAAAATATTAACGTTTACAATTTTATGGTGCACTCTC
AGTACAATCTGCTCTGATGCCGCATAGTTAAGCCAGCCCCGACACCCGCCAACACCCGCTGACGCGCCCT
GACGGGCTTGTCTGCTCCCGGCATCCGCTTACAGACAAGCTGTGACCGTCTCCGGGAGCTGCATGTGTCA
GAGGTTTTCACCGTCATCACCGAAACGCGCGAGACGAAAGGGCCTCGTGATACGCCTATTTTTATAGGTT
AATGTCATGATAATAATGGTTTCTTAGACGTCAGGTGGCACTTTTCGGGGAAATGTGCGCGGAACCCCTA
TTTGTTTATTTTTCTAAATACATTCAAATATGTATCCGCTCATGAGACAATAACCCTGATAAATGCTTCA
ATAATATTGAAAAAGGAAGAGTATGAGTATTCAACATTTCCGTGTCGCCCTTATTCCCTTTTTTGCGGCA
TTTTGCCTTCCTGTTTTTGCTCACCCAGAAACGCTGGTGAAAGTAAAAGATGCTGAAGATCAGTTGGGTG
CACGAGTGGGTTACATCGAACTGGATCTCAACAGCGGTAAGATCCTTGAGAGTTTTCGCCCCGAAGAACG
TTTTCCAATGATGAGCACTTTTAAAGTTCTGCTATGTGGCGCGGTATTATCCCGTATTGACGCCGGGCAA
GAGCAACTCGGTCGCCGCATACACTATTCTCAGAATGACTTGGTTGAGTACTCACCAGTCACAGAAAAGC
ATCTTACGGATGGCATGACAGTAAGAGAATTATGCAGTGCTGCCATAACCATGAGTGATAACACTGCGGC
CAACTTACTTCTGACAACGATCGGAGGACCGAAGGAGCTAACCGCTTTTTTGCACAACATGGGGGATCAT
GTAACTCGCCTTGATCGTTGGGAACCGGAGCTGAATGAAGCCATACCAAACGACGAGCGTGACACCACGA
TGCCTGTAGCAATGGCAACAACGTTGCGCAAACTATTAACTGGCGAACTACTTACTCTAGCTTCCCGGCA
ACAATTAATAGACTGGATGGAGGCGGATAAAGTTGCAGGACCACTTCTGCGCTCGGCCCTTCCGGCTGGC
TGGTTTATTGCTGATAAATCTGGAGCCGGTGAGCGTGGGTCTCGCGGTATCATTGCAGCACTGGGGCCAG
ATGGTAAGCCCTCCCGTATCGTAGTTATCTACACGACGGGGAGTCAGGCAACTATGGATGAACGAAATAG
ACAGATCGCTGAGATAGGTGCCTCACTGATTAAGCATTGGTAACTGTCAGACCAAGTTTACTCATATATA
CTTTAGATTGATTTAAAACTTCATTTTTAATTTAAAAGGATCTAGGTGAAGATCCTTTTTGATAATCTCA
TGACCAAAATCCCTTAACGTGAGTTTTCGTTCCACTGAGCGTCAGACCCCGTAGAAAAGATCAAAGGATC
TTCTTGAGATCCTTTTTTTCTGCGCGTAATCTGCTGCTTGCAAACAAAAAAACCACCGCTACCAGCGGTG
GTTTGTTTGCCGGATCAAGAGCTACCAACTCTTTTTCCGAAGGTAACTGGCTTCAGCAGAGCGCAGATAC
CAAATACTGTTCTTCTAGTGTAGCCGTAGTTAGGCCACCACTTCAAGAACTCTGTAGCACCGCCTACATA
CCTCGCTCTGCTAATCCTGTTACCAGTGGCTGCTGCCAGTGGCGATAAGTCGTGTCTTACCGGGTTGGAC
TCAAGACGATAGTTACCGGATAAGGCGCAGCGGTCGGGCTGAACGGGGGGTTCGTGCACACAGCCCAGCT
TGGAGCGAACGACCTACACCGAACTGAGATACCTACAGCGTGAGCTATGAGAAAGCGCCACGCTTCCCGA
AGGGAGAAAGGCGGACAGGTATCCGGTAAGCGGCAGGGTCGGAACAGGAGAGCGCACGAGGGAGCTTCCA
GGGGGAAACGCCTGGTATCTTTATAGTCCTGTCGGGTTTCGCCACCTCTGACTTGAGCGTCGATTTTTGT
GATGCTCGTCAGGGGGGCGGAGCCTATGGAAAAACGCCAGCAACGCGGCCTTTTTACGGTTCCTGGCCTT
TTGCTGGCCTTTTGCTCACATGTTCTTTCCTGCGTTATCCCCTGATTCTGTGGATAACCGTATTACCGCC
TTTGAGTGAGCTGATACCGCTCGCCGCAGCCGAACGACCGAGCGCAGCGAGTCAGTGAGCGAGGAAGCGG
AAG
Features (pLannotate 1.2.2; 20 found; start..end, strand, type, name):
      2..94      +  CDS            lacI (fragment): lac repressor; lacI; The lac repressor binds to the lac operator to inhibit transcription in E. coli. This inhibition can be relieved by adding lactose or isopropyl-β-D-thiogalactopyranoside (IPTG).
    107..128     +  protein_bind   CAP binding site: CAP binding activates transcription in the presence of cAMP. E. coli catabolite activator protein
    143..173     +  promoter       lac promoter: promoter for the E. coli lac operon
    181..197     +  protein_bind   lac operator: The lac repressor binds to the lac operator to inhibit transcription in E. coli. This inhibition can be relieved by adding lactose or isopropyl-β-D-thiogalactopyranoside (IPTG). lac repressor encoded by lacI
    253..463     +  promoter       SV40 promoter: SV40 early promoter
    485..551     +  CDS            small t antigen (fragment): SV40 (simian virus 40) small t antigen
    558..1736    +  promoter       EF-1α promoter: strong constitutive promoter for human elongation factor EF-1α
   1802..1835    +  protein_bind   loxP: Cre-mediated recombination occurs in the 8-bp core sequence (GCATACAT). Cre recombinase
   1836..1860    -  CDS            NeoR/KanR (fragment): aminoglycoside phosphotransferase confers resistance to neomycin, kanamycin, and G418 (Geneticin®)
   3412..3636    +  polyA_signal   bGH poly(A) signal: bovine growth hormone polyadenylation signal
   3646..3667    +  CDS            PuroR (fragment): puromycin N-acetyltransferase; pac from Streptomyces; confers resistance to puromycin
   3668..3700    +  protein_bind   lox2272: Cre-mediated recombination occurs in the 8-bp core sequence (GGATACTT). lox2272 sites are compatible with each other, but incompatible with loxP or loxN sites (Lee and Saito, 1988). Cre recombinase
   3706..3861    +  CDS            lacZα (fragment): LacZα fragment of β-galactosidase; lacZ fragment
   3867..3918    -  misc_feature   bom (fragment): basis of mobility region from pBR322
   3937..4392    +  rep_origin     f1 ori (sequence partly withheld): f1 bacteriophage origin of replication; arrow indicates direction of (+) strand synthesis
   4393..4442    -  misc_feature   bom (fragment): basis of mobility region from pBR322
   4544..4579    -  CDS            rop (fragment): Rop protein, which maintains plasmids at low copy number; rop
   4674..4778    +  promoter       AmpR promoter: bla
   4779..5639    +  CDS            AmpR: β-lactamase; bla; confers resistance to ampicillin, carbenicillin, and related antibiotics
   5810..6398    +  rep_origin     ori: high-copy-number ColE1/pMB1/pBR322/pUC origin of replication
