[The description below was written by a language model from this plasmid's Addgene catalogue record and pLannotate feature annotations shown in this document.]
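Description:
Bxb1-GT-Bactin-mStayGold is a donor plasmid for Bxb1 serine integrase-mediated, site-specific integration of a fluorescent reporter transcription unit into mammalian cells. It comes from a platform for single-copy integration of DNA payloads into human induced pluripotent stem cells. It is built on a pBR322/pUC-type backbone of about 4.7 kb (6,579 nt in total) and is propagated in E. coli at high copy from the ColE1/pUC origin under ampicillin selection (AmpR with its own promoter). An f1 origin is present, along with backbone remnants: lacI, lacZα, bom and rop fragments and the lac promoter/operator.

The payload is a roughly 1.8 kb synthetic insert encoding the green fluorescent protein mStayGold, driven by a β-actin promoter for constitutive expression. Automated annotation did not label the promoter, the mStayGold coding sequence or the Bxb1 attachment site. The first two presumably lie in the unannotated stretch upstream of the bGH polyadenylation signal, which would terminate the transcript. "GT" in the name most likely refers to the central dinucleotide of the attachment site, which in Bxb1 systems determines pairing with a matching genomic landing pad, but the record does not spell this out.

Upstream of the payload are an SV40 early promoter and an EF-1α promoter with no annotated coding sequence after them. This may mean they activate a promoterless selection marker at the landing pad after integration, though the record does not say so. A loxP site and a lox2272 site flank the payload region, next to very short NeoR/KanR and PuroR matches. Heterospecific lox sites of this kind are generally used for Cre-mediated excision of auxiliary sequences when paired with matching sites in the target locus.
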