Addgene plasmid #241391: Bxb1-GT-Bactin-mStayGold
Purpose: Bxb1-GT donor plasmid for integrating a transcription unit for constitutive expression of mStayGold with B-actin promoter
Depositing lab: Richard Davis. Depositing organization: Leiden University Medical Center. Publication: STRAIGHT-IN Dual: a platform for dual, single-copy integrations of DNA payloads and gene circuits into human induced pluripotent stem cells. Blanch-Asensio A, Ploessl DS, Wang NB, Mummery CL, Galloway KE, Davis RP. bioRxiv [Preprint]. 2024 Oct 17:2024.10.17.616637. doi: 10.1101/2024.10.17.616637. PubMed 39464154.
Backbone
  Vector backbone: pBR322/pUC
  Backbone size w/o insert (bp): 4700
  Vector type: Mammalian Expression
Growth in bacteria
  Bacterial resistance: Ampicillin, 100 μg/mL
  Growth temperature: 37°C
  Growth strain: NEB Stable
  Copy number: High Copy
Gene/Insert
  Gene/Insert name: mStayGold
  Species: Synthetic
  Insert size (bp): 1800
  Promoter: Bactin
  Cloning method: Gibson Cloning
Terms and licenses: Academic/Nonprofit Terms; Industry Terms: Not Available to Industry
How to cite: Bxb1-GT-Bactin-mStayGold was a gift from Richard Davis (Addgene plasmid # 241391 ; http://n2t.net/addgene:241391 ; RRID:Addgene_241391)
